Addgene plasmid #173115: pCDNA3 CMV myc-Arrestin-TEVp
Purpose: Expresses arrestin receiver construct in mammalian cells
Depositing lab: Alice Ting. Depositing organization: Stanford University. Publication: A light-gated transcriptional recorder for detecting cell-cell contacts. Cho KF, Gillespie SM, Kalogriopoulos NA, Quezada MA, Jacko M, Monje M, Ting AY. Elife. 2022 Mar 21;11:e70881. doi: 10.7554/eLife.70881. PubMed 35311648.
Backbone
  Vector backbone: pCDNA3
  Vector type: Mammalian Expression
Growth in bacteria
  Bacterial resistance: Ampicillin, 100 μg/mL
  Growth temperature: 37°C
  Growth strain: NEB Stable
  Copy number: Unknown
Gene/Insert
  Gene/Insert name: myc-Arrestin-TEVp
  Promoter: CMV
  Cloning method: Gibson Cloning
  Sequencing primers: 5′ CGCAAATGGGCGGTAGGCGTGTACG
Terms and licenses: Academic/Nonprofit Terms; Industry Terms: Not Available to Industry
How to cite: pCDNA3 CMV myc-Arrestin-TEVp was a gift from Alice Ting (Addgene plasmid # 173115 ; http://n2t.net/addgene:173115 ; RRID:Addgene_173115)
