[The description below was written by a language model from this plasmid's Addgene catalogue record and pLannotate feature annotations shown in this document.]
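Description:
pCDNA3 CMV myc-Arrestin-TEVp is a mammalian expression plasmid of about 7.4 kb built on the pCDNA3 backbone. It is propagated in E. coli through a high-copy ColE1/pUC-type origin and selected with ampicillin via the β-lactamase gene. An f1 origin is also present. For mammalian cells, the backbone carries a neomycin phosphotransferase gene driven by the SV40 enhancer/early promoter and terminated by an SV40 poly(A) signal, which would allow G418 selection of stable transfectants. Short annotated hits such as the lacI, ble, bom and HIV-1 LTR fragments appear to be backbone remnants or incidental matches rather than functional parts.

The payload is a single fusion open reading frame placed by Gibson assembly between the CMV immediate-early enhancer/promoter and the bovine growth hormone polyadenylation signal, with flanking T7 and SP6 promoters from the vector. It encodes an N-terminal Myc epitope tag for detection, followed by β-arrestin 2 (the annotation matches the rat Arrb2 protein) and then a tobacco etch virus protease, annotated as a fragment, so it may be a truncated form. β-Arrestin is recruited to activated, phosphorylated G-protein coupled receptors, so fusing it to TEV protease brings the protease to an activated receptor, where it can cut a nearby TEV cleavage site.

The record describes this as the arrestin "receiver" component, associated with a light-gated transcriptional recorder for detecting cell-cell contacts. In such designs, cleavage typically releases a tethered transcription factor to drive a reporter. Those partner components are not on this plasmid, and the record does not describe them.
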