Features (pLannotate 1.2.2; 23 found; start..end, strand, type, name):
     16..32      -  protein_bind   lac operator: The lac repressor binds to the lac operator to inhibit transcription in E. coli. This inhibition can be relieved by adding lactose or isopropyl-β-D-thiogalactopyranoside (IPTG). lac repressor encoded by lacI
     40..70      -  promoter       lac promoter: promoter for the E. coli lac operon
     85..106     -  protein_bind   CAP binding site: CAP binding activates transcription in the presence of cAMP. E. coli catabolite activator protein
    119..211     -  CDS            lacI (fragment): lac repressor; lacI; The lac repressor binds to the lac operator to inhibit transcription in E. coli. This inhibition can be relieved by adding lactose or isopropyl-β-D-thiogalactopyranoside (IPTG).
    394..982     -  rep_origin     ori: high-copy-number ColE1/pMB1/pBR322/pUC origin of replication
   1153..2013    -  CDS            AmpR: β-lactamase; bla; confers resistance to ampicillin, carbenicillin, and related antibiotics
   2014..2118    -  promoter       AmpR promoter: bla
   2177..2229    -  misc_feature   bom (fragment): basis of mobility region from pBR322
   2384..2763    +  enhancer       CMV enhancer: human cytomegalovirus immediate early enhancer
   2764..2967    +  promoter       CMV promoter: human cytomegalovirus (CMV) immediate early promoter
   2963..2996    +  LTR            5' LTR (truncated) (fragment): truncated 5' long terminal repeat (LTR) from HIV-1
   3012..3030    +  promoter       T7 promoter: promoter for bacteriophage T7 RNA polymerase
   3058..3084    +  CDS            Myc (fragment): Myc (human c-Myc proto-oncogene) epitope tag
   3121..4347    +  CDS            Arrb2: ARRB2_RAT - Experimental evidence at protein level: Swiss-Prot protein existence level 1. Functions in regulating agonist-mediated G-protein coupled receptor (GPCR) signaling by mediating both receptor desensitization and resensitization processes. During homologous desensitization, beta- arrestins bind to the GPRK-phosphorylated receptor and sterically preclude its coupling to the cognate G-protein; the binding appears to require additional receptor determinants exposed only in the active receptor conformation. The beta-arrestins target many receptors for internalization by acting as endocyti
   4378..5034    +  CDS            TEV protease (fragment): tobacco etch virus protease (Kapust et al., 2001)
   5065..5083    -  promoter       SP6 promoter: promoter for bacteriophage SP6 RNA polymerase
   5109..5333    +  polyA_signal   bGH poly(A) signal: bovine growth hormone polyadenylation signal
   5337..5358    +  promoter       SV40 promoter (fragment): SV40 enhancer and early promoter
   5379..5807    +  rep_origin     f1 ori (sequence partly withheld): f1 bacteriophage origin of replication; arrow indicates direction of (+) strand synthesis
   5821..6150    +  promoter       SV40 promoter: SV40 enhancer and early promoter
   6217..7008    +  CDS            neo: KKA2_KLEPN - Also known as kan, nptII. Experimental evidence at protein level: Swiss-Prot protein existence level 1. Resistance to kanamycin, neomycin, paromomycin, ribostamycin, butirosin and gentamicin B. From Klebsiella pneumoniae.
   7032..7190    +  CDS            ble (fragment): BLE_KLEPN - Experimental evidence at protein level: Swiss-Prot protein existence level 1. Binding protein with a strong affinity to the bleomycin family of antibiotics. Binds to CL990; an antimitotic-antibiotic compound. From Klebsiella pneumoniae.
   7185..7306    +  polyA_signal   SV40 poly(A) signal: SV40 polyadenylation signal
>Addgene plasmid #173115 | pCDNA3 CMV myc-Arrestin-TEVp | addgene full sequence | sequence record 339778 | Addgene NGS Result
GTTTCCTGTGTGAAATTGTTATCCGCTCACAATTCCACACAACATACGAGCCGGAAGCATAAAGTGTAAA
GCCTGGGGTGCCTAATGAGTGAGCTAACTCACATTAATTGCGTTGCGCTCACTGCCCGCTTTCCAGTCGG
GAAACCTGTCGTGCCAGCTGCATTAATGAATCGGCCAACGCGCGGGGAGAGGCGGTTTGCGTATTGGGCG
CTCTTCCGCTTCCTCGCTCACTGACTCGCTGCGCTCGGTCGTTCGGCTGCGGCGAGCGGTATCAGCTCAC
TCAAAGGCGGTAATACGGTTATCCACAGAATCAGGGGATAACGCAGGAAAGAACATGTGAGCAAAAGGCC
AGCAAAAGGCCAGGAACCGTAAAAAGGCCGCGTTGCTGGCGTTTTTCCATAGGCTCCGCCCCCCTGACGA
GCATCACAAAAATCGACGCTCAAGTCAGAGGTGGCGAAACCCGACAGGACTATAAAGATACCAGGCGTTT
CCCCCTGGAAGCTCCCTCGTGCGCTCTCCTGTTCCGACCCTGCCGCTTACCGGATACCTGTCCGCCTTTC
TCCCTTCGGGAAGCGTGGCGCTTTCTCATAGCTCACGCTGTAGGTATCTCAGTTCGGTGTAGGTCGTTCG
CTCCAAGCTGGGCTGTGTGCACAAACCCCCCGTTCAGCCCGACCGCTGCGCCTTATCCGGTAACTATCGT
CTTGAGTCCAACCCGGTAAGACACGACTTATCGCCACTGGCAGCAGCCACTGGTAACAGGATTAGCAGAG
CGAGGTATGTAGGCGGTGCTACAGAGTTCTTGAAGTGGTGGCCTAACTACGGCTACACTAGAAGAACAGT
ATTTGGTATCTGCGCTCTGCTGAAGCCAGTTACCTTCGGAAAAAGAGTTGGTAGCTCTTGATCCGGCAAA
CAAACCACCGCTGGTAGCGGTGGTTTTTTTGTTTGCAAGCAGCAGATTACGCGCAGAAAAAAAGGATCTC
AAGAAGATCCTTTGATCTTTTCTACGGGGTCTGACGCTCAGTGGAACGAAAACTCACGTTAAGGGATTTT
GGTCATGAGATTATCAAAAAGGATCTTCACCTAGATCCTTTTAAATTAAAAATGAAGTTTTAAATCAATC
TAAAGTATATATGAGTAAACTTGGTCTGACAGTTACCAATGCTTAATCAGTGAGGCACCTATCTCAGCGA
TCTGTCTATTTCGTTCATCCATAGTTGCCTGACTCCCCGTCGTGTAGATAACTACGATACGGGAGGGCTT
ACCATCTGGCCCCAGTGCTGCAATGATACCGCGAGACCCACGCTCACCGGCTCCAGATTTATCAGCAATA
AACCAGCCAGCCGGAAGGGCCGAGCGCAGAAGTGGTCCTGCAACTTTATCCGCCTCCATCCAGTCTATTA
ATTGTTGCCGGGAAGCTAGAGTAAGTAGTTCGCCAGTTAATAGTTTGCGCAACGTTGTTGCCATTGCTAC
AGGCATCGTGGTGTCACGCTCGTCGTTTGGTATGGCTTCATTCAGCTCCGGTTCCCAACGATCAAGGCGA
GTTACATGATCCCCCATGTTGTGCAAAAAAGCGGTTAGCTCCTTCGGTCCTCCGATCGTTGTCAGAAGTA
AGTTGGCCGCAGTGTTATCACTCATGGTTATGGCAGCACTGCATAATTCTCTTACTGTCATGCCATCCGT
AAGATGCTTTTCTGTGACTGGTGAGTACTCAACCAAGTCATTCTGAGAATAGTGTATGCGGCGACCGAGT
TGCTCTTGCCCGGCGTCAATACGGGATAATACCGCGCCACATAGCAGAACTTTAAAAGTGCTCATCATTG
GAAAACGTTCTTCGGGGCGAAAACTCTCAAGGATCTTACCGCTGTTGAGATCCAGTTCGATGTAACCCAC
TCGTGCACCCAACTGATCTTCAGCATCTTTTACTTTCACCAGCGTTTCTGGGTGAGCAAAAACAGGAAGG
CAAAATGCCGCAAAAAAGGGAATAAGGGCGACACGGAAATGTTGAATACTCATACTCTTCCTTTTTCAAT
ATTATTGAAGCATTTATCAGGGTTATTGTCTCATGAGCGGATACATATTTGAATGTATTTAGAAAAATAA
ACAAATAGGGGTTCCGCGCACATTTCCCCGAAAAGTGCCACCTGACGTCGACGGATCGGGAGATCTCCCG
ATCCCCTATGGTGCACTCTCAGTACAATCTGCTCTGATGCCGCATAGTTAAGCCAGTATCTGCTCCCTGC
TTGTGTGTTGGAGGTCGCTGAGTAGTGCGCGAGCAAAATTTAAGCTACAACAAGGCAAGGCTTGACCGAC
AATTGCATGAAGAATCTGCTTAGGGTTAGGCGTTTTGCGCTGCTTCGCGATGTACGGGCCAGATATACGC
GTTGACATTGATTATTGACTAGTTATTAATAGTAATCAATTACGGGGTCATTAGTTCATAGCCCATATAT
GGAGTTCCGCGTTACATAACTTACGGTAAATGGCCCGCCTGGCTGACCGCCCAACGACCCCCGCCCATTG
ACGTCAATAATGACGTATGTTCCCATAGTAACGCCAATAGGGACTTTCCATTGACGTCAATGGGTGGAGT
ATTTACGGTAAACTGCCCACTTGGCAGTACATCAAGTGTATCATATGCCAAGTACGCCCCCTATTGACGT
CAATGACGGTAAATGGCCCGCCTGGCATTATGCCCAGTACATGACCTTATGGGACTTTCCTACTTGGCAG
TACATCTACGTATTAGTCATCGCTATTACCATGGTGATGCGGTTTTGGCAGTACATCAATGGGCGTGGAT
AGCGGTTTGACTCACGGGGATTTCCAAGTCTCCACCCCATTGACGTCAATGGGAGTTTGTTTTGGCACCA
AAATCAACGGGACTTTCCAAAATGTCGTAACAACTCCGCCCCATTGACGCAAATGGGCGGTAGGCGTGTA
CGGTGGGAGGTCTATATAAGCAGAGCTCTCTGGCTAACTAGAGAACCCACTGCTTACTGGCTTATCGAAA
TTAATACGACTCACTATAGGGAGACCCAAGCTTGCGGCCGCATGGAACAAAAGCTTATTTCTGAAGAGGA
CTTGGGCTCGGGCGGGAGTACCGGTGGTAGTGGGAGCGGTGGTGAAAAACCCGGGACCAGGGTCTTCAAG
AAGTCGAGCCCTAACTGCAAGCTCACCGTGTACTTGGGCAAGCGTGACTTTGTGGATCACTTGGACAAAG
TGGATCCTGTCGATGGTGTGGTGCTTGTGGATCCTGACTACTTGAAGGACCGGAAAGTGTTTGTGACCCT
CACCTGTGCCTTCCGCTATGGCCGAGAAGACCTGGATGTACTGGGCCTGTCTTTCCGCAAAGATCTGTTC
ATCGCCACCTACCAGGCCTTCCCCCCCATGCCCAACCCACCTCGGCCCCCCACCCGCCTACAGGACCGAC
TGCTGAAGAAGTTGGGCCAGCACGCCCACCCCTTTTTTTTCACAATACCCCAGAATTTGCCTTGCTCCGT
CACACTGCAGCCAGGACCGGAGGACACAGGGAAGGCCTGTGGAGTAGACTTTGAGATTCGAGCCTTCTGT
GCCAAATCTATAGAAGAAAAAAGCCACAAAAGGAACTCCGTGCGGCTTATCATCAGAAAGGTACAGTTTG
CTCCTGAGACACCCGGCCCCCAGCCATCAGCTGAAACCACACGCCACTTCCTCATGTCTGACCGGAGGTC
CCTGCACCTAGAGGCTTCCCTGGACAAAGAGCTGTACTACCATGGGGAACCCCTCAATGTCAACGTCCAC
GTCACCAACAATTCTGCCAAAACCGTCAAGAAGATCAGAGTGTCTGTGAGACAGTATGCCGACATTTGCC
TCTTCAGCACCGCGCAGTACAAGTGTCCTGTGGCTCAGCTTGAACAAGATGACCAGGTGTCTCCCAGTTC
CACATTCTGCAAGGTGTACACCATAACCCCGCTGCTCAGTGACAACCGAGAGAAGCGTGGCCTTGCCCTT
GATGGGCAACTCAAGCACGAAGACACCAACCTGGCTTCCAGCACCATTGTGAAGGAGGGAGCCAACAAGG
AGGTGCTGGGAATCCTAGTATCCTACAGGGTCAAGGTGAAGCTGGTGGTGTCTCGAGGCGGGGATGTCTC
CGTGGAGCTACCTTTCGTCCTAATGCACCCCAAGCCCCACGACCACATCACCCTTCCCCGACCCCAGTCA
GCCCCCCGGGAAATAGACATCCCTGTGGATACCAACCTCATTGAATTCGATACCAACTATGCCACAGACG
ACGACATCGTGTTTGAGGACTTTGCGAGGCTTCGGCTGAAGGGGATGAAGGATGACGACTGTGATGACCA
GTTCTGCGGTGGAAGTGGATCAGGCAGCGGTGGATCTGGAGAAAGCTTGTTTAAGGGACCACGTGATTAC
AACCCGATATCGAGCACCATTTGTCATTTGACGAATGAATCTGATGGGCACACAACATCGTTGTATGGTA
TTGGATTTGGTCCCTTCATCATTACAAACAAGCACTTGTTTAGAAGAAATAATGGAACACTGTTGGTCCA
ATCACTACATGGTGTATTCAAGGTCAAGAACACCACGACTTTGCAACAACACCTCATTGATGGGAGGGAC
ATGATAATTATTCGCATGCCTAAGGATTTCCCACCATTTCCTCAAAAGCTGAAATTTAGAGAGCCACAAA
GGGAAGAGCGCATATGTCTTGTGACAACCAACTTCCAAACTAAGAGCATGTCTAGCATGGTGTCAGACAC
TAGTTGCACATTCCCTTCATCTGATGGCATATTCTGGAAGCATTGGATTCAAACCAAGGATGGGCAGTGT
GGCAGTCCATTAGTATCAACTAGAGATGGGTTCATTGTTGGTATACACTCAGCATCGAATTTCACCAACA
CAAACAATTATTTCACAAGCGTGCCGAAAAACTTCATGGAATTGTTGACAAATCAGGAGGCGCAGCAGTG
GGTTAGTGGTTGGCGATTAAATGCTGACTCAGTATTGTGGGGTGGCCATAAAGTTTTCATGGTGTAACTC
GAGCATGCATCTAGAGGGCCCTATTCTATAGTGTCACCTAAATGCTAGAGCTCGCTGATCAGCCTCGACT
GTGCCTTCTAGTTGCCAGCCATCTGTTGTTTGCCCCTCCCCCGTGCCTTCCTTGACCCTGGAAGGTGCCA
CTCCCACTGTCCTTTCCTAATAAAATGAGGAAATTGCATCGCATTGTCTGAGTAGGTGTCATTCTATTCT
GGGGGGTGGGGTGGGGCAGGACAGCAAGGGGGAGGATTGGGAAGACAATAGCAGGCATGCTGGGGATGCG
GTGGGCTCTATGGCTTCTGAGGCGGAAAGAACCAGCTGGGGCTCTAGGGGGTATCCCC
[124 nt withheld, positions 5379-5502]
C
[91 nt withheld, positions 5504-5594]
A
[49 nt withheld, positions 5596-5644]
CCTTTGACGTTGGAGTCCACGTTCTTT
[37 nt withheld, positions 5672-5708]
ACCCTATCTCGGTCTATTCTTTTGATTTATAAGGGATTTTGCCGATTTCGGCCTATTGGTTAAAAAATGA
GCTGATTTAACAAAAATTTAACGCGAATTAATTCTGTGGAATGTGTGTCAGTTAGGGTGTGGAAAGTCCC
CAGGCTCCCCAGCAGGCAGAAGTATGCAAAGCATGCATCTCAATTAGTCAGCAACCAGGTGTGGAAAGTC
CCCAGGCTCCCCAGCAGGCAGAAGTATGCAAAGCATGCATCTCAATTAGTCAGCAACCATAGTCCCGCCC
CTAACTCCGCCCATCCCGCCCCTAACTCCGCCCAGTTCCGCCCATTCTCCGCCCCATGGCTGACTAATTT
TTTTTATTTATGCAGAGGCCGAGGCCGCCTCTGCCTCTGAGCTATTCCAGAAGTAGTGAGGAGGCTTTTT
TGGAGGCCTAGGCTTTTGCAAAAAGCTCCCGGGAGCTTGTATATCCATTTTCGGATCTGATCAAGAGACA
GGATGAGGATCGTTTCGCATGATTGAACAAGATGGATTGCACGCAGGTTCTCCGGCCGCTTGGGTGGAGA
GGCTATTCGGCTATGACTGGGCACAACAGACAATCGGCTGCTCTGATGCCGCCGTGTTCCGGCTGTCAGC
GCAGGGGCGCCCGGTTCTTTTTGTCAAGACCGACCTGTCCGGTGCCCTGAATGAACTGCAGGACGAGGCA
GCGCGGCTATCGTGGCTGGCCACGACGGGCGTTCCTTGCGCAGCTGTGCTCGACGTTGTCACTGAAGCGG
GAAGGGACTGGCTGCTATTGGGCGAAGTGCCGGGGCAGGATCTCCTGTCATCTCACCTTGCTCCTGCCGA
GAAAGTATCCATCATGGCTGATGCAATGCGGCGGCTGCATACGCTTGATCCGGCTACCTGCCCATTCGAC
CACCAAGCGAAACATCGCATCGAGCGAGCACGTACTCGGATGGAAGCCGGTCTTGTCGATCAGGATGATC
TGGACGAAGAGCATCAGGGGCTCGCGCCAGCCGAACTGTTCGCCAGGCTCAAGGCGCGCATGCCCGACGG
CGAGGATCTCGTCGTGACCCATGGCGATGCCTGCTTGCCGAATATCATGGTGGAAAATGGCCGCTTTTCT
GGATTCATCGACTGTGGCCGGCTGGGTGTGGCGGACCGCTATCAGGACATAGCGTTGGCTACCCGTGATA
TTGCTGAAGAGCTTGGCGGCGAATGGGCTGACCGCTTCCTCGTGCTTTACGGTATCGCCGCTCCCGATTC
GCAGCGCATCGCCTTCTATCGCCTTCTTGACGAGTTCTTCTGAGCGGGACTCTGGGGTTCGAAATGACCG
ACCAAGCGACGCCCAACCTGCCATCACGAGATTTCGATTCCACCGCCGCCTTCTATGAAAGGTTGGGCTT
CGGAATCGTTTTCCGGGACGCCGGCTGGATGATCCTCCAGCGCGGGGATCTCATGCTGGAGTTCTTCGCC
CACCCCAACTTGTTTATTGCAGCTTATAATGGTTACAAATAAAGCAATAGCATCACAAATTTCACAAATA
AAGCATTTTTTTCACTGCATTCTAGTTGTGGTTTGTCCAAACTCATCAATGTATCTTATCATGTCTGTAT
ACCGTCGACCTCTAGCTAGAGCTTGGCGTAATCATGGTCATAGCT
